>Addgene plasmid #35010 | p6611 MSCV-IP N-HAonly UBOX5 | addgene partial sequence | sequence record 44227 | pLXSN-5
CCTCCTTCTCTGGCGCCGGAATTAGATCTGCCACCATGCTCGATGGAGGATACCCATACGATGTTCCAGA
TTACGCTGCTCGAGGTTATCAAACAAGTTTGTACAAAAAAGTTGGCATGGTAATAAATCTTTGCCTCCCA
CAGTTCAGACCAAGAATTCACTGCAACAAGATATCAGCTGATGGTTACGAAGTAGAAAATCTCATCTCTG
AAGATCTCACAAAGAGAAGTCATGGTTTCAGGACAGAGTATTTCATTAAGCCACCAGTCTATGTGACAGT
TTCATTTCCCTTTAATGTGGAAATCTGTAGGATCAACATAGACCTCACAGCTGGGGGAGGTCAGAACGTC
ACTGGCCTGGAAATGTACACATCTGCCTCATCTAGCAGAGTGTCTTGGAATACGCCCCAGTGCCGGACCC
TGGGCCCAGCTGAGCCATCTGTCCCAGACAAGGAGGCGTTCACCTTGGTAGGCAAAGTCTTACTGAAAAA
CCAGAGCCAAGTGGTGTTTAGCCACAGGGGCTTCAAGGCCAGGCCCCCTTTTGGCGCGATGGAAGCCACA
CTCCCCTCCCCTGCTGTTGTGGCCCAGGAGCTCTGGAATAAAGGGGCTCTTTCCCTTAGCCACGTGGCCC
ACTTAAGGATCTGTATCACCCATGTGACAGGCGGCGGTATCCCTTGTATCAAGCGGTTGGAAGTGTGGGG
TCAGCCGGCCAAGACCTGCTCCCAGGAAGTGATAGACAGCATCCTGCTGGTCACCTCAGAGAACCTGCCT
CAGGATGTGGCTCTGCAGGCTCCAGCCTTGCCCATGGAAAGTGACTGTGACCCTGGGGACCAGCCTGAGA
GCCAGCAGGCTCCCTCCAGCCTGCAGAAGCTGGCCGAGACATTCAGAGGCTGAGATCTGACCTCACTGA
