[The description below was written by a language model from this plasmid's Addgene catalogue record.]
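Description:
p6611 MSCV-IP N-HAonly UBOX5 is a retroviral mammalian expression plasmid built on the MSCV-IP N-HAonly backbone, a murine stem cell virus vector of about 8.1 kb before insertion. The backbone is described as a derivative of an N-terminal tandem-affinity-tag version that was modified to remove the Flag epitope, leaving HA as the only tag. It is propagated in E. coli under ampicillin selection, and puromycin is the selectable marker for mammalian cells. The "IP" in the name suggests an IRES-puromycin arrangement, but the record gives no feature table to confirm this, and the bacterial origin and copy number are not stated.

The insert is UBOX5, listed as the human gene, which encodes a U-box domain protein (also known as RNF37 or UIP5) linked by its aliases to ubiquitin-conjugating enzyme interaction. The linked gene entry and its aliases look like the mouse orthologue, so the species annotation in the record is not fully consistent. The open reading frame was introduced by Gateway recombination and sits downstream of the backbone-encoded HA tag, giving an N-terminally HA-tagged protein transcribed from the MSCV LTR. As with other MSCV vectors, the LTR-flanked genome can be packaged into retroviral particles in a suitable packaging line, allowing transduction and stable integration in target cells followed by puromycin selection.

The plasmid comes from a systematic study of interactions between host cell proteins and E7 oncoproteins of diverse human papillomaviruses. An HA-tagged host protein of this kind suits stable expression with anti-HA immunoprecipitation or detection to test or validate protein interactions.
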