Addgene plasmid #35010: p6611 MSCV-IP N-HAonly UBOX5
Depositing lab: Peter Howley. Depositing organization: Harvard Medical School. Publication: Systematic identification of interactions between host cell proteins and E7 oncoproteins from diverse human papillomaviruses. White EA, Sowa ME, Tan MJ, Jeudy S, Hayes SD, Santha S, Munger K, Harper JW, Howley PM. Proc Natl Acad Sci U S A. 2012 Jan 9. 10.1073/pnas.1116776109 PubMed 22232672.
Backbone
  Vector backbone: MSCV-IP N-HAonly
  Backbone size w/o insert (bp): 8100
  Modifications to backbone: NTap mod. by E.White to remove Flag
  Vector type: Mammalian Expression, Retroviral
  Selectable markers: Puromycin
Growth in bacteria
  Bacterial resistance: Ampicillin, 100 μg/mL
  Growth temperature: 37°C
  Growth strain: DH5alpha
  Copy number: Unknown
Gene/Insert
  Gene/Insert name: UBOX5
  Species: H. sapiens (human)
  Entrez Gene: Ubox5 (a.k.a. RP23-100C5.6, 1500010O06Rik, C330018L13Rik, Rnf37, UIP5, Ubce7ip5, Ube7ip5)
  Promoter: MSCV LTR
  Tag / fusion protein: HA (N terminal on backbone)
  Cloning method: Gateway Cloning
  Sequencing primers: 5′ 5' CTACATCGTGACCTGGGAAGC 3'
Terms and licenses: Academic/Nonprofit Terms; Industry Terms: Not Available to Industry
How to cite: p6611 MSCV-IP N-HAonly UBOX5 was a gift from Peter Howley (Addgene plasmid # 35010 ; http://n2t.net/addgene:35010 ; RRID:Addgene_35010)
